>Addgene plasmid #196171 | pEPYC1CB0607 | addgene full sequence | sequence record 386919 | Addgene NGS Result
GCAATTGTCTTCTGCACGAAGTGGTTTAAACTATCAGTGTTTGACAGGATATATTGGCGGGTAAACCTAA
GAGAAAAGAGCGTTTATTAGAATAATCGGATATTTAAAAGGGCGTGAAAAGGTTTATCCGTTCGTCCATT
TGTATGTGCATGCCAACCACAGGGTTCCCCAGATCAGGCGCTGGCTGCTGAACCCCCAGCCGGAACTGAC
CCCACAAGGCCCTAGCGTTTGCAATGCACCAGGTCATCATTGACCCAGGCGTGTTCCACCAGGCCGCTGC
CTCGCAACTCTTCGCAGGCTTCGCCGACCTGCTCGCGCCACTTCTTCACGCGGGTGGAATCCGATCCGCA
CATGAGGCGGAAGGTTTCCAGCTTGAGCGGGTACGGCTCCCGGTGCGAGCTGAAATAGTCGAACATCCGT
CGGGCCGTCGGCGACAGCTTGCGGTACTTCTCCCATATGAATTTCGTGTAGTGGTCGCCAGCAAACAGCA
CGACGATTTCCTCGTCGATCAGGACCTGGCAACGGGACGTTTTCTTGCCACGGTCCAGGACGCGGAAGCG
GTGCAGCAGCGACACCGATTCCAGGTGCCCAACGCGGTCGGACGTGAAGCCCATCGCCGTCGCCTGTAGG
CGCGACAGGCATTCCTCGGCCTTCGTGTAATACCGGCCATTGATCGACCAGCCCAGGTCCTGGCAAAGCT
CGTAGAACGTGAAGGTGATCGGCTCGCCGATAGGGGTGCGCTTCGCGTACTCCAACACCTGCTGCCACAC
CAGTTCGTCATCGTCGGCCCGCAGCTCGACGCCGGTGTAGGTGATCTTCACGTCCTTGTTGACGTGGAAA
ATGACCTTGTTTTGCAGCGCCTCGCGCGGGATTTTCTTGTTGCGCGTGGTGAACAGGGCAGAGCGGGCCG
TGTCGTTTGGCATCGCTCGCATCGTGTCCGGCCACGGCGCAATATCGAACAAGGAAAGCTGCATTTCCTT
GATCTGCTGCTTCGTGTGTTTCAGCAACGCGGCCTGCTTGGCCTCGCTGACCTGTTTTGCCAGGTCCTCG
CCGGCGGTTTTTCGCTTCTTGGTCGTCATAGTTCCTCGCGTGTCGATGGTCATCGACTTCGCCAAACCTG
CCGCCTCCTGTTCAAGACGACGCGAACGCTCCACGGCGGCCGATGGCGCGGGCAGGGCAGGGGGAGCCAG
TTGCACGCTGTCGCGCTCGATCTTGGCCGTAGCTTGCTGGACCATCGAGCCGACGGACTGGAAGGTTTCG
CGGGGCGCACGCATGACGGTGCGGCTTGCGATGGTTTCGGCATCCTCGGCGGAAAACCCCGCGTCGATCA
GTTCTTGCCTGTATGCCTTCCGGTCAAACGTCCGATTCATTCACCCTCCTTGCGGGATTGCCCCGACTCA
CGCCGGGGCAATGTGCCCTTATTCCTGATTTGACCCGCCTGGTGCCTTGGTGTCCAGATAATCCACCTTA
TCGGCAATGAAGTCGGTCCCGTAGACCGTCTGGCCGTCCTTCTCGTACTTGGTATTCCGAATCTTGCCCT
GCACGAATACCAGCGACCCCTTGCCCAAATACTTGCCGTGGGCCTCGGCCTGAGAGCCAAAACACTTGAT
GCGGAAGAAGTCGGTGCGCTCCTGCTTGTCGCCGGCATCGTTGCGCCACATCTAGGATCTGCCAGGAACC
GTAAAAAGGCCGCGTTGCTGGCGTTTTTCCATAGGCTCCGCCCCCCTGACGAGCATCACAAAAATCGACG
CTCAAGTCAGAGGTGGCGAAACCCGACAGGACTATAAAGATACCAGGCGTTTCCCCCTGGAAGCTCCCTC
GTGCGCTCTCCTGTTCCGACCCTGCCGCTTACCGGATACCTGTCCGCCTTTCTCCCTTCGGGAAGCGTGG
CGCTTTCTCATAGCTCACGCTGTAGGTATCTCAGTTCGGTGTAGGTCGTTCGCTCCAAGCTGGGCTGTGT
GCACGAACCCCCCGTTCAGCCCGACCGCTGCGCCTTATCCGGTAACTATCGTCTTGAGTCCAACCCGGTA
AGACACGACTTATCGCCACTGGCAGCAGCCACTGGTAACAGGATTAGCAGAGCGAGGTATGTAGGCGGTG
CTACAGAGTTCTTGAAGTGGTGGCCTAACTACGGCTACACTAGAAGAACAGTATTTGGTATCTGCGCTCT
GCTGAAGCCAGTTACCTTCGGAAAAAGAGTTGGTAGCTCTTGATCCGGCAAACAAACCACCGCTGGTAGC
GGTGGTTTTTTTGTTTGCAAGCAGCAGATTACGCGCAGAAAAAAAGGATCTCAAGAAGATCCTTTGATCT
TTTCTACGGGGTCTGACGCTCAGTGGAACGAAAACTCACGTTAAGGGATTTTGGTCATGAGATTATCAAA
AAGGATCTTCACCTAGATCCTTTTAAATTAAAAATGAAGTTTTAAATCAATCTAAAGTATATATGAGTAA
ACTTGGTCTGACAGTTACCAATGCTTAATCAGTGAGGCACCTATCTCAGCGATCTGTCTATTTCGTTCAT
CCATAGTTGCCTGACTCCCCGTCGTGTAGATAACTACGATACGGGAGGGCTTACCATCTGGCCCCAGTGC
TGCAATGATACCGCGAGAACCACGCTCACCGGCTCCAGATTTATCAGCAATAAACCAGCCAGCCGGAAGG
GCCGAGCGCAGAAGTGGTCCTGCAACTTTATCCGCCTCCATCCAGTCTATTAATTGTTGCCGGGAAGCTA
GAGTAAGTAGTTCGCCAGTTAATAGTTTGCGCAACGTTGTTGCCATTGCTACAGGCATCGTGGTGTCACG
CTCGTCGTTTGGTATGGCTTCATTCAGCTCCGGTTCCCAACGATCAAGGCGAGTTACATGATCCCCCATG
TTGTGCAAAAAAGCGGTTAGCTCCTTCGGTCCTCCGATCGTTGTCAGAAGTAAGTTGGCCGCAGTGTTAT
CACTCATGGTTATGGCAGCACTGCATAATTCTCTTACTGTCATGCCATCCGTAAGATGCTTTTCTGTGAC
TGGTGAGTACTCAACCAAGTCATTCTGAGAATAGTGTATGCGGCGACCGAGTTGCTCTTGCCCGGCGTCA
ATACGGGATAATACCGCGCCACATAGCAGAACTTTAAAAGTGCTCATCATTGGAAAACGTTCTTCGGGGC
GAAAACTCTCAAGGATCTTACCGCTGTTGAGATCCAGTTCGATGTAACCCACTCGTGCACCCAACTGATC
TTCAGCATCTTTTACTTTCACCAGCGTTTCTGGGTGAGCAAAAACAGGAAGGCAAAATGCCGCAAAAAAG
GGAATAAGGGCGACACGGAAATGTTGAATACTCATACTCTTCCTTTTTCAATATTATTGAAGCATTTATC
AAGGTTATTGTCTCATGAGCGGATACATATTTGAATGTATTTAGAAAAATAAACAAATAGGGGTTCCGCG
CACGAATTGGCCAGCGCTGCCATTTTTGGGGTGAGGCCGTTCGCGGCCGAGGGGCGCAGCCCCTGGGGGG
ATGGGAGGCCCGCGTTAGCGGGCCGGGAGGGTTCGAGAAGGGGGGGCACCCCCCTTCGGCGTGCGCGGTC
ACGCGCACAGGGCGCAGCCCTGGTTAAAAACAAGGTTTATAAATATTGGTTTAAAAGCAGGTTAAAAGAC
AGGTTAGCGGTGGCCGAAAAACGGGCGGAAACCCTTGCAAATGCTGGATTTTCTGCCTGTGGACAGCCCC
TCAAATGTCAATAGGTGCGCCCCTCATCTGTCAGCACTCTGCCCCTCAAGTGTCAAGGATCGCGCCCCTC
ATCTGTCAGTAGTCGCGCCCCTCAAGTGTCAATACCGCAGGGCACTTATCCCCAGGCTTGTCCACATCAT
CTGTGGGAAACTCGCGTAAAATCAGGCGTTTTCGCCGATTTGCGAGGCTGGCCAGCTCCACGTCGCCGGC
CGAAATCGAGCCTGCCCCTCATCTGTCAACGCCGCGCCGGGTGAGTCGGCCCCTCAAGTGTCAACGTCCG
CCCCTCATCTGTCAGTGAGGGCCAAGTTTTCCGCGAGGTATCCACAACGCCGGCGGCCGCGGTGTCTCGC
ACACGGCTTCGACGGCGTTTCTGGCGCGTTTGCAGGGCCATAGACGGCCGCCAGCCCAGCGGCGAGGGCA
ACCAGCCCGGTGAGCGTCGCAAAGGAGATCCTGATCTGACTGATGGGCTGCCTGTATCGAGTGGTGATTT
TGTGCCGAGCTGCCGGTCGGGGAGCTGTTGGCTGGCTGGTGGCAGGATATATTGTGGTGTAAACAAATTG
ACGCTTAGACAACTTAATAACACATTGCGGACGTTTTTAATGTACTGGGGTGGATGCAGTGGGCCCCACT
CTGTGAAGACAATGCCGAATTCGGATCCGGAGGGAGGCGTGTCGTTTTAGTGAGGCTGACGTAAGGGATG
ACGTAAACTATATAAGGTTTTGCTATTCATTGAAAGCAGTAGTGACTGATTTGTATATAATGTACTGTAT
TTTTACAACAATTACCAACAACAACAAACAACAAACAACATTACAATTACTATTTACAATTACAATGGAG
GACGCCAAAAACATAAAGAAAGGCCCGGCGCCATTCTATCCGCTGGAAGATGGAACCGCTGGAGAGCAAC
TGCATAAGGCTATGAAGAGATACGCCCTGGTTCCTGGAACAATTGCTTTTACAGATGCACATATCGAGGT
GGACATCACTTACGCTGAGTACTTCGAAATGTCCGTTCGGTTGGCAGAAGCTATGAAACGATATGGGCTG
AATACAAATCACAGAATCGTCGTATGCAGTGAAAACTCTCTTCAATTCTTTATGCCGGTGTTGGGCGCGT
TATTTATCGGAGTTGCAGTTGCGCCCGCGAACGACATTTATAATGAACGTGAATTGCTCAACAGTATGGG
CATTTCGCAGCCTACCGTGGTGTTCGTTTCCAAAAAGGGGTTGCAAAAAATTTTGAACGTGCAAAAAAAG
CTCCCAATCATCCAAAAAATTATTATCATGGATTCTAAAACGGATTACCAGGGATTTCAGTCGATGTACA
CGTTCGTCACATCTCATCTACCTCCCGGTTTTAATGAATACGATTTTGTGCCAGAGTCCTTCGATAGGGA
CAAGACAATTGCACTGATCATGAACTCCTCTGGATCTACTGGTCTGCCTAAAGGTGTCGCTCTGCCTCAT
AGAACTGCCTGCGTGAGATTCTCGCATGCCAGAGATCCTATTTTTGGCAATCAAATCATTCCGGATACTG
CGATTTTAAGTGTTGTTCCATTCCATCACGGTTTTGGAATGTTTACTACACTCGGATATTTGATATGTGG
ATTTCGAGTCGTCTTAATGTATAGATTTGAAGAAGAACTGTTTCTGAGGAGCCTTCAGGATTACAAGATT
CAAAGTGCGCTGCTGGTGCCAACCCTATTCTCCTTCTTCGCCAAAAGCACTCTGATTGACAAATACGATT
TATCTAATTTACACGAAATTGCTTCTGGTGGCGCTCCCCTCTCTAAGGAAGTCGGGGAAGCGGTTGCCAA
GAGGTTCCATCTGCCAGGTATCAGGCAAGGATATGGGCTCACTGAGACTACATCAGCTATTCTGATTACA
CCCGAGGGGGATGATAAACCGGGCGCGGTCGGTAAAGTTGTTCCATTTTTTGAAGCGAAGGTTGTGGATC
TGGATACCGGGAAAACGCTGGGCGTTAATCAAAGAGGCGAACTGTGTGTGAGAGGTCCTATGATTATGTC
CGGTTATGTAAACAATCCGGAAGCGACCAACGCCTTGATTGACAAGGATGGATGGCTACATTCTGGAGAC
ATAGCTTACTGGGACGAGGACGAACACTTCTTCATCGTTGACCGCCTGAAGTCTCTGATTAAGTACAAAG
GCTATCAGGTGGCTCCCGCTGAATTGGAATCCATCTTGCTCCAACACCCCAACATCTTCGACGCAGGTGT
CGCAGGTCTGCCCGACGATGACGCCGGTGAACTTCCCGCCGCCGTTGTTGTTTTGGAGCACGGAAAGACG
ATGACGGAAAAAGAGATCGTGGATTACGTCGCCAGTCAAGTAACAACCGCGAAAAAGTTGCGCGGAGGAG
TTGTGTTTGTGGACGAAGTACCGAAAGGTCTTACCGGAAAACTCGACGCAAGAAAAATCAGAGAGATCCT
CATAAAGGCCAAGAAGGGCGGAAAGATCGCCGTGGGTTCGGATTATAAGGACCATGACGGAGACTATAAG
GACCATGACCTCGACGCTGCAGCAGCGGATTATAAGGACGATGACGATAAGTGAGCTTGTCCTGCTTTAA
TGAGATATGCGAGAAGCCTATGATCGCATGATATTTGCTTTCAATTCTGTTGTGCACGTTGTAAAAAACC
TGAGCATGTGTAGCTCAGATCCTTACCGCCGGTTTCGGTTCATTCTAATGAATATATCACCCGTTACTAT
CGTATTTTTATGAATAATATTCTCCGTTCAATTTACTGATTGTACCCTACTACTTATATGTACAATATTA
AAATGAAAACAATATATTGTGCTGAATAGGTTTATAGCGACATCTATGATAGAGCGCCACAATAACAAAC
AATTGCGTTTTATTATTACAAATCCAATTTTAAAAAAAGCGGCAGAACCGGTCAAACCTAAAAGACTGAT
TACATAAATCTTATTCAAATTTCAAAAGTGCCCCAGGGGCTAGTATCTACGACACACCGAGCGGCGAACT
AATAACGCTCACTGAAGGGAACTCCGGTTCCCCGCCGGCGCGCATGGGTGAGATTCCTTGAAGTTGAGTA
TTGGCCGTCCGCTCTACCGAAAGTTACGGGCACCATTCAACCCGGTCCAGCACGGCGGCCGGGTAACCGA
CTTGCTGCCCCGAGAATTATGCAGCATTTTTTTGGTGTATGTGGGCCCCAAATGAAGTGCAGGTCAAACC
TTGACAGTGACGACAAATCGTTGGGCGGGTCCAGGGCGAATTTTGCGACAACATGTCGAGGCTCAGCAGG
ACCGCT
Features (pLannotate 1.2.2; 12 found; start..end, strand, type, name):
     42..66      +  misc_feature   RB T-DNA repeat: right border repeat from nopaline C58 T-DNA
    178..198     -  CDS            TetR (fragment): tetracycline resistance regulatory protein; tetR
    225..1370    -  CDS            trfA: TRFA_ECOLX - Experimental evidence at protein level: Swiss-Prot protein existence level 1. Also involved in plasmid copy number control, promoting intermolecular coupling of protein bound iterons at oriV, which inhibits replication initiation. From Escherichia coli.
   1706..2294    -  rep_origin     ori: high-copy-number ColE1/pMB1/pBR322/pUC origin of replication
   2465..3325    -  CDS            AmpR: β-lactamase; bla; confers resistance to ampicillin, carbenicillin, and related antibiotics
   3326..3430    -  promoter       AmpR promoter: bla
   3517..4148    -  rep_origin     oriV: incP origin of replication
   4240..4264    +  misc_feature   LB T-DNA repeat: left border repeat from nopaline C58 T-DNA
   4396..4413    +  promoter       CaMV 35S promoter (fragment): strong constitutive promoter from cauliflower mosaic virus
   4488..4543    +  misc_feature   TMV Ω: translational enhancer from the tobacco mosaic virus 5'-leader sequence (Gallie et al., 1988)
   4545..6194    +  CDS            luciferase: firefly luciferase; luc+; enhanced luc+ version of the luciferase gene
   6292..6999    +  terminator     OCS terminator: octopine synthase terminator
