[The description below was written by a language model from this plasmid's Addgene catalogue record and pLannotate feature annotations shown in this document.]
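Description:
pEPYC1CB0607 is a MoClo (Golden Gate modular cloning) Level 1 plasmid built in the pICH47732 acceptor backbone and carrying a single synthetic plant transcription unit that serves as a firefly luciferase reporter. The sequenced plasmid is about 7.0 kb. The backbone is a binary-type vector. It contains nopaline C58 left and right T-DNA border repeats flanking the cargo, an incP oriV with the trfA replication protein gene for broad-host-range maintenance (as needed in Agrobacterium), and a high-copy ColE1/pUC-type origin for propagation in E. coli. Selection is by ampicillin resistance through β-lactamase expressed from its own bla promoter. A very short TetR fragment is also annotated, which appears to be a backbone remnant. The unit was assembled through BsaI sites that were destroyed during cloning, as is normal for Level 1 Golden Gate assemblies.

Between the T-DNA borders, a minimal synthetic promoter drives the reporter. The record is inconsistent about the promoter's name, calling the construct the "MinSyn_310 reporter" while listing the promoter part as MinSyn_308, and it does not describe the promoter's composition. The only element annotated in this region is a short fragment matching the CaMV 35S promoter, which may reflect a minimal core element. Downstream lie the tobacco mosaic virus Ω 5' leader, a translational enhancer, then the firefly luciferase (luc+) coding sequence. According to the insert name the luciferase is fused to a FLAG tag, though the tag is not separately annotated. The octopine synthase (ocs) terminator closes the unit. The associated work concerns tuning plant promoters and assessing transcription factor–DNA interactions, so this plasmid presumably provides a luminescence readout of the synthetic promoter's activity in plant cells. It could be used directly or as a Level 1 module for higher-order multigene assemblies.
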