Addgene plasmid #196171: pEPYC1CB0607
Purpose: MoClo Level 1 luciferase reporter: MinSyn_310 reporter [MinSyn_308::TMV::LucF::flag::ocsT]
Depositing lab: Nicola Patron. Depositing organization: Earlham Institute. Publication: Tuning Plant Promoters Using a Simple Split Luciferase Method to Assess Transcription Factor-DNA Interactions. Cai YM, Witham S, Patron NJ. ACS Synth Biol. 2023 Nov 17;12(11):3482-3486. doi: 10.1021/acssynbio.3c00094. Epub 2023 Oct 19. PubMed 37856867.
Backbone
  Vector backbone: pICH47732
  Vector type: Synthetic Biology
Growth in bacteria
  Bacterial resistance: Ampicillin, 100 μg/mL
  Growth temperature: 37°C
  Growth strain: DH5alpha
  Copy number: High Copy
Gene/Insert
  Gene/Insert name: MinSyn_310 reporter [MinSyn_308::TMV::LucF::flag::ocsT]
  Species: Synthetic
  Cloning method: Restriction Enzyme; 5′ cloning site BsaI (destroyed during cloning); 3′ cloning site BsaI (destroyed during cloning)
Terms and licenses: Academic/Nonprofit Terms; Industry Terms: Not Available to Industry
Depositor comments: Please visit https://doi.org/10.1101/2023.02.13.528283 for bioRxiv preprint.
How to cite: pEPYC1CB0607 was a gift from Nicola Patron (Addgene plasmid # 196171 ; http://n2t.net/addgene:196171 ; RRID:Addgene_196171)
